>Addgene plasmid #245983 | pCMV-Gpr45-Y287C | addgene full sequence | sequence record 488676 | Addgene NGS Result
GAGTTCGAGCTTGCATGCCTGCAGGTCGTTACATAACTTACGGTAAATGGCCCGCCTGGCTGACCGCCCA
ACGACCCCCGCCCATTGACGTCAATAATGACGTATGTTCCCATAGTAACGCCAATAGGGACTTTCCATTG
ACGTCAATGGGTGGAGTATTTACGGTAAACTGCCCACTTGGCAGTACATCAAGTGTATCATATGCCAAGT
ACGCCCCCTATTGACGTCAATGACGGTAAATGGCCCGCCTGGCATTATGCCCAGTACATGACCTTATGGG
ACTTTCCTACTTGGCAGTACATCTACGTATTAGTCATCGCTATTACCATGGTGATGCGGTTTTGGCAGTA
CATCAATGGGCGTGGATAGCGGTTTGACTCACGGGGATTTCCAAGTCTCCACCCCATTGACGTCAATGGG
AGTTTGTTTTGGCACCAAAATCAACGGGACTTTCCAAAATGTCGTAACAACTCCGCCCCATTGACGCAAA
TGGGCGGTAGGCGTGTACGGTGGGAGGTCTATATAAGCAGAGCTCGTTTAGTGAACCGTCAGATCGCCTG
GAGACGCCATCCACGCTGTTTTGACCTCCATAGAAGACACCGGGACCGATCCAGCCTCCGGACTCTAGAG
GATCCGGTACTAGAGGAACTGAAAAACCAGAAAGTTAACTGGTAAGTTTAGTCTTTTTGTCTTTTATTTC
AGGTCCCGGATCCGGTGGTGGTGCAAATCAAAGAACTGCTCCTCAGTGGATGTTGCCTTTACTTCTAGGC
CTGTACGGAAGTGTTACTTCTGCTCTAAAAGCTGCGGAATTGTACCCGCGGGCCCAGGCCCGAATTAGAG
AATTCGCCACCATGGCCTGTAACAGCACACCCATGGGGACTTACGAACATCTGCTGCTGAATGTGAGCAA
CACTTTGGACCCTGGGGACACCCCACTGTCTGCACCGCTCAGGATCTCGCTGGCAATAATGATGCTGCTG
ATGATCGTGGTAGGATTCCTTGGCAACACGGTGGTCTGCATCATCGTGTACCAGAGGCCAGCCATGCGTT
CAGCTATCAACCTGCTGCTGGCCACCTTGGCCTTCTCCGACATCATGCTGTCTTTATGCTGCATGCCATT
CACGGCCATCACCCTCATCACTGTTCGCTGGCATTTCGGGGACCACTTTTGTCGGCTTTCAGCTACTCTC
TATTGGTTTTTTGTCCTAGAGGGCGTGGCCATCCTGCTCATCATTAGCGTGGACCGGTTTCTCATCATCG
TGCAGCGTCAGGACAAGCTGAACCCACGCAGGGCTAAGATGATCATCGCGGCCTCCTGGGTGCTGTCTTT
CTGCATCTCTGCGCCCTCCTTCACTGGCTGGACGTTCATGGAGGTGCCTGCTCGAGCCCCACAGTGCGTG
CTAGGCTACACTGAGTTCCCAGCTGAACGCGCCTATGTAGTGACACTGGTGGTGGCAGTGTTCTTTGCTC
CCTTCGGCGTCATGTTGTGCTCCTATCTGTGCATCCTCAATACGGTGCGGAAGAACGCTGTCCGTGTGCA
CAACCAGTCGGACAGCCTGGACCTCAGACAGCTGACCGGAGCTGGCCTGAGACGTCTCAGACGGCAGCAG
CAGCAGGCCAGCCTGGACCTGAGTTTCAAAACCAAGGCCTTCACCACCATCCTCATCCTCTTCGTGGGCT
TTTCACTCTGCTGGCTGCCACACTCAGTCTGCAGCCTGCTGTCTGCGTTCAGCCGGCGGTTCTATTACAG
CGCCTCCTTCTACACCACCAGCACATGCGTCCTGTGGCTCAGTTACCTCAAGTCTGTTTTCAACCCCATC
GTCTACTGCTGGAGGATCAAGAAATTCCGCGAGGCCTGCATAGAGTTGCTTCCCCACACTTTCCAAATCC
TCCCTAAAGTGCCTGAGCGGATCCAGAGGAAAATCCAGCCAAGCACCATCTATGTGTGCAACGAAAACCA
ATCCGCTGTCTAGCTCGAGGACTACAAAGACCATGACGGTGATTATAAAGATCATGACATCGACTACAAG
GATGACGATGACAAGTAGGCGGCCGCGGGGATCCAGACATGATAAGATACATTGATGAGTTTGGACAAAC
CACAACTAGAATGCAGTGAAAAAAATGCTTTATTTGTGAAATTTGTGATGCTATTGCTTTATTTGTAACC
ATTATAAGCTGCAATAAACAAGTTAACAACAACAATTGCATTCATTTTATGTTTCAGGTTCAGGGGGAGG
TGTGGGAGGTTTTTTCGGATCCTCTAGAGTCGATCTGCAGGCATGCTAGCTTGGCGTAATCATGGTCATA
GCTGTTTCCTGTGTGAAATTGTTATCCGCTCACAATTCCACACAACATACGAGCCGGAAGCATAAAGTGT
AAAGCCTGGGGTGCCTAATGAGTGAGCTAACTCACATTAATTGCGTTGCGCTCACTGCCCGCTTTCCAGT
CGGGAAACCTGTCGTGCCAGCTGCATTAATGAATCGGCCAACGCGCGGGGAGAGGCGGTTTGCGTATTGG
GCGCTCTTCCGCTTCCTCGCTCACTGACTCGCTGCGCTCGGTCGTTCGGCTGCGGCGAGCGGTATCAGCT
CACTCAAAGGCGGTAATACGGTTATCCACAGAATCAGGGGATAACGCAGGAAAGAACATGTGAGCAAAAG
GCCAGCAAAAGGCCAGGAACCGTAAAAAGGCCGCGTTGCTGGCGTTTTTCCATAGGCTCCGCCCCCCTGA
CGAGCATCACAAAAATCGACGCTCAAGTCAGAGGTGGCGAAACCCGACAGGACTATAAAGATACCAGGCG
TTTCCCCCTGGAAGCTCCCTCGTGCGCTCTCCTGTTCCGACCCTGCCGCTTACCGGATACCTGTCCGCCT
TTCTCCCTTCGGGAAGCGTGGCGCTTTCTCATAGCTCACGCTGTAGGTATCTCAGTTCGGTGTAGGTCGT
TCGCTCCAAGCTGGGCTGTGTGCACGAACCCCCCGTTCAGCCCGACCGCTGCGCCTTATCCGGTAACTAT
CGTCTTGAGTCCAACCCGGTAAGACACGACTTATCGCCACTGGCAGCAGCCACTGGTAACAGGATTAGCA
GAGCGAGGTATGTAGGCGGTGCTACAGAGTTCTTGAAGTGGTGGCCTAACTACGGCTACACTAGAAGAAC
AGTATTTGGTATCTGCGCTCTGCTGAAGCCAGTTACCTTCGGAAAAAGAGTTGGTAGCTCTTGATCCGGC
AAACAAACCACCGCTGGTAGCGGTGGTTTTTTTGTTTGCAAGCAGCAGATTACGCGCAGAAAAAAAGGAT
CTCAAGAAGATCCTTTGATCTTTTCTACGGGGTCTGACGCTCAGTGGAACGAAAACTCACGTTAAGGGAT
TTTGGTCATGAGATTATCAAAAAGGATCTTCACCTAGATCCTTTTAAATTAAAAATGAAGTTTTAAATCA
ATCTAAAGTATATATGAGTAAACTTGGTCTGACAGTTACCAATGCTTAATCAGTGAGGCACCTATCTCAG
CGATCTGTCTATTTCGTTCATCCATAGTTGCCTGACTCCCCGTCGTGTAGATAACTACGATACGGGAGGG
CTTACCATCTGGCCCCAGTGCTGCAATGATACCGCGAGACCCACGCTCACCGGCTCCAGATTTATCAGCA
ATAAACCAGCCAGCCGGAAGGGCCGAGCGCAGAAGTGGTCCTGCAACTTTATCCGCCTCCATCCAGTCTA
TTAATTGTTGCCGGGAAGCTAGAGTAAGTAGTTCGCCAGTTAATAGTTTGCGCAACGTTGTTGCCATTGC
TACAGGCATCGTGGTGTCACGCTCGTCGTTTGGTATGGCTTCATTCAGCTCCGGTTCCCAACGATCAAGG
CGAGTTACATGATCCCCCATGTTGTGCAAAAAAGCGGTTAGCTCCTTCGGTCCTCCGATCGTTGTCAGAA
GTAAGTTGGCCGCAGTGTTATCACTCATGGTTATGGCAGCACTGCATAATTCTCTTACTGTCATGCCATC
CGTAAGATGCTTTTCTGTGACTGGTGAGTACTCAACCAAGTCATTCTGAGAATAGTGTATGCGGCGACCG
AGTTGCTCTTGCCCGGCGTCAATACGGGATAATACCGCGCCACATAGCAGAACTTTAAAAGTGCTCATCA
TTGGAAAACGTTCTTCGGGGCGAAAACTCTCAAGGATCTTACCGCTGTTGAGATCCAGTTCGATGTAACC
CACTCGTGCACCCAACTGATCTTCAGCATCTTTTACTTTCACCAGCGTTTCTGGGTGAGCAAAAACAGGA
AGGCAAAATGCCGCAAAAAAGGGAATAAGGGCGACACGGAAATGTTGAATACTCATACTCTTCCTTTTTC
AATATTATTGAAGCATTTATCAGGGTTATTGTCTCATGAGCGGATACATATTTGAATGTATTTAGAAAAA
TAAACAAATAGGGGTTCCGCGCACATTTCCCCGAAAAGTGCCACCTGACGTCTAAGAAACCATTATTATC
ATGACATTAACCTATAAAAATAGGCGTATCACGAGGCCCTTTCGTCTCGCGCGTTTCGGTGATGACGGTG
AAAACCTCTGACACATGCAGCTCCCGGAGACGGTCACAGCTTGTCTGTAAGCGGATGCCGGGAGCAGACA
AGCCCGTCAGGGCGCGTCAGCGGGTGTTGGCGGGTGTCGGGGCTGGCTTAACTATGCGGCATCAGAGCAG
ATTGTACTGAGAGTGCACCATATGCGGTGTGAAATACCGCACAGATGCGTAAGGAGAAAATACCGCATCA
GGCGCCATTCGCCATTCAGGCTGCGCAACTGTTGGGAAGGGCGATCGGTGCGGGCCTCTTCGCTATTACG
CCAGCTGGCGAAAGGGGGATGTGCTGCAAGGCGATTAAGTTGGGTAACGCCAGGGTTTTCCCAGTCACGA
CGTTGTAAAACGACGGCCAGT
Features (pLannotate 1.2.2; 17 found; start..end, strand, type, name):
      8..28      -  misc_feature   MCS (fragment): pUC18/19 multiple cloning site
     27..330     +  enhancer       CMV enhancer: human cytomegalovirus immediate early enhancer
    331..534     +  promoter       CMV promoter: human cytomegalovirus (CMV) immediate early promoter
    672..768     +  intron         SV40 intron: modified SV40 intron with splice donor and acceptor sites
    852..1970    +  CDS            GPR45: GPR45_HUMAN - Experimental evidence at protein level: Swiss-Prot protein existence level 1. Orphan receptor. May play a role in brain function. From Homo sapiens (Human).
   1980..2045    +  CDS            3xFLAG: three tandem FLAG® epitope tags, followed by an enterokinase cleavage site
   2060..2194    -  polyA_signal   SV40 poly(A) signal: SV40 polyadenylation signal
   2329..2345    -  protein_bind   lac operator: The lac repressor binds to the lac operator to inhibit transcription in E. coli. This inhibition can be relieved by adding lactose or isopropyl-β-D-thiogalactopyranoside (IPTG). lac repressor encoded by lacI
   2353..2383    -  promoter       lac promoter: promoter for the E. coli lac operon
   2398..2419    -  protein_bind   CAP binding site: CAP binding activates transcription in the presence of cAMP. E. coli catabolite activator protein
   2432..2524    -  CDS            lacI (fragment): lac repressor; lacI; The lac repressor binds to the lac operator to inhibit transcription in E. coli. This inhibition can be relieved by adding lactose or isopropyl-β-D-thiogalactopyranoside (IPTG).
   2707..3295    -  rep_origin     ori: high-copy-number ColE1/pMB1/pBR322/pUC origin of replication
   3466..4326    -  CDS            AmpR: β-lactamase; bla; confers resistance to ampicillin, carbenicillin, and related antibiotics
   4327..4431    -  promoter       AmpR promoter: bla
   4526..4561    +  CDS            rop (fragment): Rop protein, which maintains plasmids at low copy number; rop
   4663..4762    +  misc_feature   bom (fragment): basis of mobility region from pBR322
   4768..2       -  CDS            lacZα (fragment) (across the origin): LacZα fragment of β-galactosidase; lacZ fragment
