[The description below was written by a language model from this plasmid's Addgene catalogue record and pLannotate feature annotations shown in this document.]
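Description:
pCMV-Gpr45-Y287C is a mammalian expression plasmid of about 4.9 kb, built on a pCMV backbone and intended for transient expression of a mutant mouse GPR45 after transfection into mammalian cells. It is propagated in E. coli through a high-copy ColE1/pUC-type origin and selected with ampicillin via the β-lactamase gene and its native promoter. No mammalian selection marker is annotated, which fits its transient-transfection purpose. The remaining bacterial annotations (lac promoter and operator, CAP site, and fragments of lacI, lacZα, rop and bom) are cloning-vector remnants with no evident role in the construct's function.

The expression cassette is driven by the human cytomegalovirus immediate-early enhancer and promoter, followed by a modified SV40 intron, an element commonly included to improve processing and expression of the transcript. Downstream lies the 1,119 bp Gpr45 coding sequence, cloned between EcoRI and XhoI sites that are both retained. The annotation software matched this open reading frame to the human GPR45 protein by homology, but the catalogue entry identifies it as the mouse gene carrying the Y287C substitution. Shortly after the coding sequence the feature table shows a 3xFLAG epitope, which suggests a C-terminal tag for antibody detection or immunoprecipitation, although the catalogue fields do not mention a tag and the reading frame across the junction cannot be confirmed from the record. An SV40 polyadenylation signal follows the cassette, annotated on the reverse strand.

GPR45 is an orphan G protein-coupled receptor, and the associated publication links it to Gαs modulation at primary cilia of the paraventricular hypothalamus and to control of food intake. The plasmid presumably allows the Y287C variant to be compared with the wild-type receptor in cultured cells, though the record does not state the functional effect of the mutation.
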