Addgene plasmid #245983: pCMV-Gpr45-Y287C
Purpose: Express mouse GPR45-Y287C mutant transiently via transfection in mammalian cells.
Depositing lab: Zhao Zhang. Depositing organization: University of Texas Southwestern Medical Center. Publication: GPR45 modulates Galpha(s) at primary cilia of the paraventricular hypothalamus to control food intake. Xun Y, Jiang Y, Xu B, Tang M, Ludwig S, Nakamura K, Mukhopadhyay S, Liu C, Beutler B, Zhang Z. Science. 2025 Jun 5;388(6751):eadp3989. doi: 10.1126/science.adp3989. Epub 2025 Jun 5. PubMed 40472089.
Backbone
  Vector backbone: pCMV
  Vector type: Mammalian Expression
Growth in bacteria
  Bacterial resistance: Ampicillin, 100 μg/mL
  Growth temperature: 37°C
  Growth strain: DH5alpha
  Copy number: High Copy
Gene/Insert
  Gene/Insert name: Gpr45
  Species: M. musculus (mouse)
  Insert size (bp): 1119
  Mutation: Y287C
  GenBank ID: NM_053107
  Entrez Gene: Gpr45 (a.k.a. 9230112G11Rik, PSP24-1, PSP24-alpha)
  Cloning method: Restriction Enzyme; 5′ cloning site EcoRI (not destroyed); 3′ cloning site XhoI (not destroyed)
  Sequencing primers: 5′ TCTAAAAGCTGCGGAATTGT; 3′ GTGGTTTGTCCAAACTCATC
Terms and licenses: Academic/Nonprofit Terms; Industry Terms: Not Available to Industry
How to cite: pCMV-Gpr45-Y287C was a gift from Zhao Zhang (Addgene plasmid # 245983 ; http://n2t.net/addgene:245983 ; RRID:Addgene_245983)
